>Addgene plasmid #24216 | pCMV E2F1 1-284 | addgene partial sequence | sequence record 30319 | 24216 with Bglob-pA-R
CATTGGCCACACCAGCCACCACCTTCTGATAGGCAGCCTGCACCTGAGGAGTGAATTCCTCGACGGATCT
GAAAGTTCTCCGAAGAGTCCACGGCTTGGAGCTGGGTCTCAGGAGGGGCTTTGATCACCATAACCATCTG
CTCTGCAGGGTCTGCAATGCTACGAAGGTCCTGACACGTCACGTAGGCCAGGCGCTGGCTGTCAGTGTCC
TCGGAGAGCAGGCGCAGCTGCGTAGTACAGATATTCATCAGGTGGTCCAGCTGCTGCTCGCTCTCCTGCA
GCTGTCGGAGGTCCTGGGTCAACCCCTCAAGCCGTCCGCCGACGCCCACTGTGGTGTGGCTGCCCAGCCA
CTGGATGTGGTTCTTGGACTTCTTGGCAATGAGCTGGATGCCCTCAAGGACGTTGGTGATGTCATAGATG
CGCCGCTTCTGCACCTTCAGCACCTCGGCAGCCCAGTTCAGGTCGACGACACCGTCAGCCGAGTGGCTCA
GCAGCTCCAGGAAGCGCTTGGTGGTCAGATTCAGTGAGGTCTCATAGCGTGACTTCTCCCCCGGGGATTT
CACACCTTTT
