>Addgene plasmid #24216 | pCMV E2F1 1-284 | addgene partial sequence | sequence record 30320 | 24216 with Bglob-intron-F
TTTGAGATGAGGATAAAATACTCTGAGTCCAAACCGGGCCCCTCTGCTAACCATGTTCATGCCTTCTTCT
CTTTCCTACAGCTCCTGGGCAACGTGCTGGTTGTTGTGCTGTCTCATCATTTTGGCAAAGAATTCCTCGA
CGGATCCGCCATGGCCTTGGCCGGGGCCCCTGCGGGCGGCCCATGCGCGCCGGCGCTGGAGGCCCTGCTC
GGGGCCGGCGCGCTGCGGCTGCTCGACTCCTCGCAGATCGTCATCATCTCCGCCGCGCAGGACGCCAGCG
CCCCGCCGGCTCCCACCGGCCCCGCGGCGCCCGCCGCCGGCCCCTGCGACCCTGACCTGCTGCTCTTCGC
CACACCGCAGGCGCCCCGGCCCACACCCAGTGCGCCGCGGCCCGCGCTCGGCCGCCCGCCNGTGAAGCGG
AGGCTGGACCTGGAAACTGACCATCAGTACCTGGCCGAGAGCAGTGGGCCAGCTCGGGGCAGAGGCCGCC
ATCCAGGAAAAGGTGTGAAATCCCCGGGGGAGAAGTCACGCTATGAGACCTCACTGAATCTGACCACCAA
GCGCTTCCTGGAGCTGCTGAGCCACTCGGCTGACGGTGTCGTCGACCTGAACTGGGCTGCCGAGGTGCTG
AAGGTGCAGAAGCGGCGCATCTATGACATCACCAACGTCCTTGAGGGCATC
