[The description below was written by a language model from this plasmid's Addgene catalogue record.]
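Description:
pCMV E2F1 1-284 is a mammalian expression plasmid built on the pCMVNeoBam backbone (about 6.6 kb without insert) that carries a C-terminally truncated form of the human transcription factor E2F1. It is maintained in E. coli as a high-copy plasmid under ampicillin selection, and it also carries a neomycin resistance marker so that transfected mammalian cells can be selected with G418. No feature table accompanies the record, so the origin of replication and the exact arrangement of regulatory elements are not documented. The plasmid and backbone names point to a CMV promoter driving the insert. The sequencing primers listed, which anneal in a beta-globin intron and a beta-globin polyadenylation region, suggest that the cloning site sits between these two elements.

The insert is roughly 850 bp, encodes amino acids 1-284 of E2F1, and was cloned into the vector as a BamHI fragment. The stated purpose describes the protein as HA-tagged, although the position of the tag is not given. The depositor notes that no in-frame stop codon was placed directly after residue 284. Translation therefore continues into the downstream beta-globin poly(A) sequence before terminating, so the expressed protein carries some additional vector-derived residues at its C terminus. The construct is associated with work on heterodimerization of E2F-1 with DP-1 and their cooperative trans-activation. In that setting, a truncation mutant like this one would typically be expressed in mammalian cells to map which regions of E2F1 are needed for partner binding and transcriptional activity.
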