Addgene plasmid #24216: pCMV E2F1 1-284
Purpose: Mammalian expression of human E2F1 (aa 1-284) with HA tag
Depositing lab: Kristian Helin. Depositing organization: University of Copenhagen, BRIC (Inactive). Publication: Heterodimerization of the transcription factors E2F-1 and DP-1 leads to cooperative trans-activation. Helin K, Wu CL, Fattaey AR, Lees JA, Dynlacht BD, Ngwu C, Harlow E. Genes Dev. 1993 Oct . 7(10):1850-61. 10.1101/gad.7.10.1850 PubMed 8405995.
Backbone
  Vector backbone: pCMVNeoBam
  Backbone size w/o insert (bp): 6600
  Vector type: Mammalian Expression
  Selectable markers: Neomycin (select with G418)
Growth in bacteria
  Bacterial resistance: Ampicillin, 100 μg/mL
  Growth temperature: 37°C
  Growth strain: DH5alpha
  Copy number: High Copy
Gene/Insert
  Gene/Insert name: E2F1 1-284 (alt name: E2F-1 1-284)
  Species: H. sapiens (human)
  Insert size (bp): 850
  Entrez Gene: E2F1 (a.k.a. E2F-1, RBAP1, RBBP3, RBP3)
  Cloning method: Restriction Enzyme; 5′ cloning site BamHI (unknown if destroyed); 3′ cloning site BamHI (unknown if destroyed)
  Sequencing primers: 5′ Bglob-intron-F; 3′ Bglob-pA-R
Terms and licenses: Academic/Nonprofit Terms; Industry Terms: Not Available to Industry
Depositor comments: NB! No in frame stop codon inserted just after the aa284, i.e translation stops downstream in the poly A sequence from betaglobin
How to cite: pCMV E2F1 1-284 was a gift from Kristian Helin (Addgene plasmid # 24216 ; http://n2t.net/addgene:24216 ; RRID:Addgene_24216)
